Addgene plasmid #179003: pBBK19 pCAS-Tyr-[gRNA: 2=FF21] (SplitHygR, AmpR)
Purpose: Sp.Cas9 and gRNA yeast expression vector with FF21 gRNA pre-cloned. Selection =SplitHygromycin resistance
Depositing lab: Vincent Martin. Depositing organization: Concordia University. Publication: The MyLo CRISPR-Cas9 Toolkit: A Markerless Yeast Localization and Overexpression CRISPR-Cas9 Toolkit. Bean BDM, Whiteway M, Martin VJJ. G3 (Bethesda). 2022 Jun 16. pii: 6609175. doi: 10.1093/g3journal/jkac154. PubMed 35708612.
Backbone
  Vector backbone: 2-micron/pUC
  Vector type: Yeast Expression, CRISPR, Synthetic Biology
Growth in bacteria
  Bacterial resistance: Ampicillin, 100 μg/mL
  Growth temperature: 37°C
  Growth strain: DH5alpha
  Copy number: High Copy
Gene/Insert
  Gene/Insert name: S. pyogenes Cas9
  gRNA/shRNA sequence: TCTTGGGTTGCCAAACTAAG
  Species: Streptococcus pyogenes
  Cloning method: Restriction Enzyme; 5′ cloning site Unknown (unknown if destroyed); 3′ cloning site Unknown (unknown if destroyed)
Terms and licenses: Academic/Nonprofit Terms; Industry Terms: Not Available to Industry
Depositor comments: Part of the Markerless Yeast Localization and Overexpression (MyLO) CRISPR-Cas9 Toolkit. Vector cloned using BsaI Golden Gate cloning
How to cite: pBBK19 pCAS-Tyr-[gRNA: 2=FF21] (SplitHygR, AmpR) was a gift from Vincent Martin (Addgene plasmid # 179003 ; http://n2t.net/addgene:179003 ; RRID:Addgene_179003)
