[The description below was written by a language model from this plasmid's Addgene catalogue record and pLannotate feature annotations shown in this document.]
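Description:
pBBK19 pCAS-Tyr-[gRNA: 2=FF21] is a roughly 10.5 kb yeast–E. coli shuttle plasmid from the Markerless Yeast Localization and Overexpression (MyLO) CRISPR-Cas9 toolkit. It supplies both Streptococcus pyogenes Cas9 and a pre-cloned guide RNA for genome editing in yeast. It is built on a 2-micron/pUC backbone. The yeast 2μ origin supports episomal maintenance in yeast, while the high-copy ColE1/pUC origin and the β-lactamase gene with its own promoter allow propagation under ampicillin selection in E. coli.

The Cas9 open reading frame is followed by a polyhistidine tag and the S. cerevisiae CYC1 terminator. Its promoter is not annotated by name; the only feature immediately upstream is a match to a predicted S. cerevisiae protein on the opposite strand, which probably reflects yeast genomic sequence in that region. The guide cassette consists of a tRNA element followed by the S. pyogenes gRNA scaffold, with the FF21 spacer placed between them. The "Tyr" in the name suggests a tyrosine tRNA, and tRNA elements of this kind commonly drive and process guide transcripts in yeast, though the record does not spell this out. The guide was inserted by BsaI Golden Gate cloning.

Yeast selection uses a "split" hygromycin resistance marker. Consistent with this, the feature table annotates the marker as two adjacent fragments, an hphMX6 fragment and a HygR coding fragment, ending in the Ashbya gossypii TEF terminator. The record does not explain how the split design operates. The genomic site targeted by FF21 is also not described beyond its designation as site 2.
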