Features (pLannotate 1.2.2; 13 found; start..end, strand, type, name):
      1..1159    -  rep_origin     2μ ori: yeast 2μ plasmid origin of replication
   1200..1288    +  ncRNA          tRNA: Accession: RF00005 - tRNA
   1382..1457    +  misc_RNA       gRNA scaffold: guide RNA scaffold for the Streptococcus pyogenes CRISPR/Cas9 system
   1591..2714    +  gene           hphMX6 (fragment): yeast selectable marker conferring hygromycin resistance
   2732..3472    +  CDS            HygR (fragment): aminoglycoside phosphotransferase from E. coli confers resistance to hygromycin
   3479..3676    +  terminator     TEF terminator: Ashbya gossypii TEF terminator
   3827..4687    -  CDS            AmpR: β-lactamase; bla; confers resistance to ampicillin, carbenicillin, and related antibiotics
   4688..4779    -  promoter       AmpR promoter: bla
   4927..5340    -  CDS            YJC7_YEAST: Protein predicted: Swiss-Prot protein existence level 4. From Saccharomyces cerevisiae (strain ATCC 204508 / S288c) (Baker's yeast).
   5495..9598    +  CDS            cas9: CAS9_STRP1 - Also known as csn1 From Streptococcus pyogenes serotype M1.
   9647..9667    +  CDS            7xHis: 6xHis affinity tag
   9671..9860    +  terminator     CYC1 terminator: S. cerevisiae CYC1; transcription terminator for CYC1
   9917..10505   -  rep_origin     ori: high-copy-number ColE1/pMB1/pBR322/pUC origin of replication
>Addgene plasmid #179003 | pBBK19 pCAS-Tyr-[gRNA: 2=FF21] (SplitHygR, AmpR) | addgene full sequence | sequence record 360716 | Addgene NGS Result
CGAAGCATCTGTGCTTCATTTTGTAGAACAAAAATGCAACGCGAGAGCGCTAATTTTTCAAACAAAGAAT
CTGAGCTGCATTTTTACAGAACAGAAATGCAACGCGAAAGCGCTATTTTACCAACGAAGAATCTGTGCTT
CATTTTTGTAAAACAAAAATGCAACGCGAGAGCGCTAATTTTTCAAACAAAGAATCTGAGCTGCATTTTT
ACAGAACAGAAATGCAACGCGAGAGCGCTATTTTACCAACAAAGAATCTATACTTCTTTTTTGTTCTACA
AAAATGCATCCCGAGAGCGCTATTTTTCTAACAAAGCATCTTAGATTACTTTTTTTCTCCTTTGTGCGCT
CTATAATGCAGTCTCTTGATAACTTTTTGCACTGTAGGTCCGTTAAGGTTAGAAGAAGGCTACTTTGGTG
TCTATTTTCTCTTCCATAAAAAAAGCCTGACTCCACTTCCCGCGTTTACTGATTACTAGCGAAGCTGCGG
GTGCATTTTTTCAAGATAAAGGCATCCCCGATTATATTCTATACCGATGTGGATTGCGCATACTTTGTGA
ACAGAAAGTGATAGCGTTGATGATTCTTCATTGGTCAGAAAATTATGAACGGTTTCTTCTATTTTGTCTC
TATATACTACGTATAGGAAATGTTTACATTTTCGTATTGTTTTCGATTCACTCTATGAATAGTTCTTACT
ACAATTTTTTTGTCTAAAGAGTAATACTAGAGATAAACATAAAAAATGTAGAGGTCGAGTTTAGATGCAA
GTTCAAGGAGCGAAAGGTGGATGGGTAGGTTATATAGGGATATAGCACAGAGATATATAGCAAAGAGATA
CTTTTGAGCAATGTTTGTGGAAGCGGTATTCGCAATATTTTAGTAGCCCGTTACAGTCCGGTGCGTTTTT
GGTTTTTTGAAAGTGCGTCTTCAGAGCGCTTTTGGTTTTCAAAAGCGCTCTGAAGTTCCTATACTTTCTA
GAGAATAGGAACTTCGGAATAGGAACTTCAAAGCGTTTCCGAAAACGAGCGCTTCCGAAAATGCAACGCG
AGCTGCGCACATACAGCTCACTGTTCACGTCGCACCTATATCTGCGTGTTGCCTGTATATATATATACAT
GAGAAGAACGGCATAGTGCGTGTTTATGCTTAAATGCGTATATGTGTTATGTAGTATACTCTTTCTTCAA
CAATTAAATACTCTCGGTAGCCAAGTTGGTTTAAGGCGCAAGACTGTAATTTATCACTACGAAATCTTGA
GATCGGGCGTTCGACTCGCCCCCGGGAGAGATGGCCGGCATGGTCCCAGCCTCCTCGCTGGCGCCGGCTG
GGCAACACCTTCGGGTGGCGAATGGGACTTTTCTTGGGTTGCCAAACTAAGGTTTTAGAGCTAGAAATAG
CAAGTTAAAATAAGGCTAGTCCGTTATCAACTTGAAAAAGTGGCACCGAGTCGGTGCTTTTTTTATTTTT
TGTCACTATTGTTATGTAAAATGCCACCTCTGACAGTATGGAACGCAAACTTCTGTCTAGTGGATATAGG
TCTAGAGATCTGTTTAGCTTGCCTCGTCCCCGCCGGGTCACCCGGCCAGCGACATGGAGGCCCAGAATAC
CCTCCTTGACAGTCTTGACGTGCGCAGCTCAGGGGCATGATGTGACTGTCGCCCGTACATTTAGCCCATA
CATCCCCATGTATAATCATTTGCATCCATACATTTTGATGGCCGCACGGCGCGAAGCAAAAATTACGGCT
CCTCGCTGCAGACCTGCGAGCAGGGAAACGCTCCCCTCACAGACGCGTTGAATTGTCCCCACGCCGCGCC
CCTGTAGAGAAATATAAAAGGTTAGGATTTGCCACTGAGGTTCTTCTTTCATATACTTCCTTTTAAAATC
TTGCTAGGATACAGTTCTCACATCACATCCGAACATAAACAACAATGGGAAAGAAACCAGAATTGACAGC
TACGTCTGTCGAGAAGTTTCTGATCGAAAAGTTCGACAGCGTGTCCGACCTGATGCAGCTCTCGGAGGGC
GAAGAATCTCGTGCTTTCAGCTTCGATGTAGGAGGGCGTGGATATGTCCTGCGGGTAAATAGCTGCGCCG
ATGGTTTCTACAAAGATCGTTATGTTTATCGGCACTTTGCATCGGCCGCGCTCCCGATTCCGGAAGTGCT
TGACATTGGGGAATTTAGCGAGAGCCTGACCTATTGCATCTCCCGCCGTGCACAGGGTGTCACGTTGCAA
GACCTGCCTGAAACCGAACTGCCCGCTGTTCTGCAACCGGTCGCGGAGGCCATGGATGCGATCGCTGCGG
CCGATCTTAGCCAGACGAGCGGGTTCGGCCCATTCGGACCGCAAGGAATCGGTCAATACACTACATGGCG
TGATTTCATATGCGCGATTGCTGATCCCCATGTGTATCACTGGCAAACTGTGATGGACGACACCGTCAGT
GCGTCCGTCGCGCAGGCTCTCGATGAGCTGATGCTTTGGGCCGAGGACTGCCCCGAAGTCCGGCACCTCG
TGCACGCGGATTTCGGCTCCAACAATGTCCTGACGGACAATGGCCGCATAACAGCGGTCATTGACTGGAG
CGAGGCGATGTTCGGGGATTCCCAATACGAGGTCGCCAACATCTTCTTCTGGAGGCCGTGGTTGGCTTGT
ATGGAGCAGCAGACGCGCTACTTCGAGCGGAGGCATCCGGAGCTTGCAGGATCGACGTCGCTGCCTGCAG
GACAGGGTGTCACGTTGCAAGACCTGCCTGAAACCGAACTGCCCGCTGTTCTGCAACCGGTCGCGGAGGC
CATGGATGCGATCGCTGCGGCCGATCTTAGCCAGACGAGCGGGTTCGGCCCATTCGGACCGCAAGGAATC
GGTCAATACACTACATGGCGTGATTTCATATGCGCGATTGCTGATCCCCATGTGTATCACTGGCAAACTG
TGATGGACGACACCGTCAGTGCGTCCGTCGCGCAGGCTCTCGATGAGCTGATGCTTTGGGCCGAGGACTG
CCCCGAAGTCCGGCACCTCGTGCACGCGGATTTCGGCTCCAACAATGTCCTGACGGACAATGGCCGCATA
ACAGCGGTCATTGACTGGAGCGAGGCGATGTTCGGGGATTCCCAATACGAGGTCGCCAACATCTTCTTCT
GGAGGCCGTGGTTGGCTTGTATGGAGCAGCAGACGCGCTACTTCGAGCGGAGGCATCCGGAGCTTGCAGG
ATCGCCGCGGCTCCGGGCGTATATGCTCCGCATTGGTCTTGACCAACTCTATCAGAGCTTGGTTGACGGC
AATTTCGATGATGCAGCTTGGGCGCAGGGTCGATGCGACGCAATCGTCCGATCCGGAGCCGGGACTGTCG
GGCGTACACAAATCGCCCGCAGAAGCGCGGCCGTCTGGACCGATGGCTGTGTAGAAGTACTCGCCGATAG
TGGAAACCGACGCCCCAGCACTCGTCCGAGGGCAAAGGAATAATCAGTACTGACAATAAAAAGATTCTTG
TTTTCAAGAACTTGTCATTTGTATAGTTTTTTTATATTGTAGTTGTTCTATTTTAATCAAATGTTAGCGT
GATTTATATTTTTTTTCGCCTCGACATCATCTGCCCAGATGCGAAGTTAAGTGCGCAGAAAGTAATATCA
TGCGTCAATCGTATGTGAATGCTGGTCGCTATACTGCTGTCGATTCGATACTAACGCCGCCATCCAGTGT
CGAAAACGAGCTCTCGAGAACCCTTAATCAAAAAGGATCTTCACCTAGATCCTTTTAAATTAAAAATGAA
GTTTTAAATCAATCTAAAGTATATATGAGTAAACTTGGTCTGACAGTTACCAATGCTTAATCAGTGAGGC
ACCTATCTCAGCGATCTGTCTATTTCGTTCATCCATAGTTGCCTGACTCCCCGTCGTGTAGATAACTACG
ATACGGGAGGGCTTACCATCTGGCCCCAGTGCTGCAATGATACCGCGGGACCCACGCTCACCGGCTCCAG
ATTTATCAGCAATAAACCAGCCAGCCGGAAGGGCCGAGCGCAGAAGTGGTCCTGCAACTTTATCCGCCTC
CATCCAGTCTATTAATTGTTGCCGGGAAGCTAGAGTAAGTAGTTCGCCAGTTAATAGTTTGCGCAACGTT
GTTGCCATTGCTACAGGCATCGTGGTGTCACGCTCGTCGTTTGGTATGGCTTCATTCAGCTCCGGTTCCC
AACGATCAAGGCGAGTTACATGATCCCCCATGTTGTGCAAAAAAGCGGTTAGCTCCTTCGGTCCTCCGAT
CGTTGTCAGAAGTAAGTTGGCCGCAGTGTTATCACTCATGGTTATGGCAGCACTGCATAATTCTCTTACT
GTCATGCCATCCGTAAGATGCTTTTCTGTGACTGGTGAGTACTCAACCAAGTCATTCTGAGAATAGTGTA
TGCGGCGACCGAGTTGCTCTTGCCCGGCGTCAATACGGGATAATACCGCGCCACATAGCAGAACTTTAAA
AGTGCTCATCATTGGAAAACGTTCTTCGGGGCGAAAACTCTCAAGGATCTTACCGCTGTTGAGATCCAGT
TCGATGTAACCCACTCGTGCACCCAACTGATCTTCAGCATCTTTTACTTTCACCAGCGTTTCTGGGTGAG
CAAAAACAGGAAGGCAAAATGCCGCAAAAAAGGGAATAAGGGCGACACGGAAATGTTGAATACTCATACT
CTTCCTTTTTCAATATTATTGAAGCATTTATCAGGGTTATTGTCTCATGAGCGGATACATATTTGAATGT
ATTTAGAAAAATAAACAAATAGGGGTTCGTCGACAGTCGAACAAGAAGCAGGCAAAGTTTAGAGCACTGC
CCCTCCGCACTCAAAAAAGAAAAAACTAGGAGGAAAATAAAATTCTCAACCACACAAACACATAAACACA
TACAAATACAAATACAAGCTTATTTACTTGACATCGCGCGATCTTCCACTATTCAGCGCCGTCCGCCCTC
TCTCGTGTTTTTTGTTTACGCGACAACTATGCGAAATCCGGAGCAACGGGCAACCGTTTGGGGAAAGACC
ACACCCACGCGCGATCGCCATGGCAACGAGGTCGCACACGCCCCACACCCAGACCTCCCTGCGAGCGGGC
ATGGGTACAATGTCCCCGTTGCCACAGACACCACTTCGTAGCACAGCGCAGAGCGTAGCGTGTTGTTGCT
GCTGACAAAAGAAAATTTTTCTTAGCAAAGCAAAGGAGGGGAAGCACGGGCAGATAGCACCGTACCATAC
CCTTGGAAACTCGAAATGAACGAAGCAGGAAATGAGAGAATGAGAGTTTTGTAGGTATATATAGCGGTAG
TGTTTGCGCGTTACCATCATCTTCTGGATCTATCTATTGTTCTTTTCCTCATCACTTTCCCCTTTTTCGC
TCTTCTTCTTGTCTTTTATTTCTTTCTTTTTTTTAATTGTTCCCTCGATTGGCTATCTACCAAAGAATCC
AAACTTAATACACGTATTTATTTGTCCAATTACCATGGATAAGAAATACTCAATAGGCTTAGATATCGGC
ACAAATAGCGTCGGATGGGCGGTGATCACTGATGAATATAAGGTTCCGTCTAAAAAGTTCAAGGTTCTGG
GAAATACAGACCGCCACAGTATCAAAAAAAATCTTATAGGGGCTCTTTTATTTGACAGTGGAGAGACAGC
GGAAGCGACTCGACTCAAACGGACAGCTCGTAGAAGGTATACACGTCGGAAGAATCGTATTTGTTATCTA
CAGGAGATTTTTTCAAATGAGATGGCGAAAGTAGATGATAGTTTCTTTCATCGACTTGAAGAGTCTTTTT
TGGTGGAAGAAGACAAGAAGCATGAACGTCATCCTATTTTTGGAAATATAGTAGATGAAGTTGCTTATCA
TGAGAAATATCCAACTATCTATCATCTGCGAAAAAAATTGGTAGATTCTACTGATAAAGCGGATTTGCGC
TTAATCTATTTGGCCTTAGCGCATATGATTAAGTTTCGTGGTCATTTTTTGATTGAGGGAGATTTAAATC
CTGATAATAGTGATGTGGACAAACTATTTATCCAGTTGGTACAAACCTACAATCAATTATTTGAAGAAAA
CCCTATTAACGCAAGTGGAGTAGATGCTAAAGCGATTCTTTCTGCACGATTGAGTAAATCAAGACGATTA
GAAAATCTCATTGCTCAGCTCCCCGGTGAGAAGAAAAATGGCTTATTTGGGAATCTCATTGCTTTGTCAT
TGGGTTTGACCCCTAATTTTAAATCAAATTTTGATTTGGCAGAAGATGCTAAATTACAGCTTTCAAAAGA
TACTTACGATGATGATTTAGATAATTTATTGGCGCAAATTGGAGATCAATATGCTGATTTGTTTTTGGCA
GCTAAGAATTTATCAGATGCTATTTTACTTTCAGATATCCTAAGAGTAAATACTGAAATAACTAAGGCTC
CCCTATCAGCTTCAATGATTAAACGCTACGATGAACATCATCAAGACTTGACTCTTTTAAAAGCTTTAGT
TCGACAACAACTTCCAGAAAAGTATAAAGAAATCTTTTTTGATCAATCAAAAAACGGATATGCAGGTTAT
ATTGATGGGGGAGCTAGCCAAGAAGAATTTTATAAATTTATCAAACCAATTTTAGAAAAAATGGATGGTA
CTGAGGAATTATTGGTGAAACTAAATCGTGAAGATTTGCTGCGCAAGCAACGGACCTTTGACAACGGCTC
TATTCCCCATCAAATTCACTTGGGTGAGCTGCATGCTATTTTGAGAAGACAAGAAGACTTTTATCCATTT
TTAAAAGACAATCGTGAGAAGATTGAAAAAATCTTGACTTTTCGAATTCCTTATTATGTTGGTCCATTGG
CGCGTGGCAATAGTCGTTTTGCATGGATGACTCGGAAGTCTGAAGAAACAATTACCCCATGGAATTTTGA
AGAAGTTGTCGATAAAGGTGCTTCAGCTCAATCATTTATTGAACGCATGACAAACTTTGATAAAAATCTT
CCAAATGAAAAAGTACTACCAAAACATAGTTTGCTTTATGAGTATTTTACGGTTTATAACGAATTGACAA
AGGTCAAATATGTTACTGAAGGAATGCGAAAACCAGCATTTCTTTCAGGTGAACAGAAGAAAGCCATTGT
TGATTTACTCTTCAAAACAAATCGAAAAGTAACCGTTAAGCAATTAAAAGAAGATTATTTCAAAAAAATA
GAATGTTTTGATAGTGTTGAAATTTCAGGAGTTGAAGATAGATTTAATGCTTCATTAGGTACCTACCATG
ATTTGCTAAAAATTATTAAAGATAAAGATTTTTTGGATAATGAAGAAAATGAAGATATCTTAGAGGATAT
TGTTTTAACATTGACCTTATTTGAAGATAGGGAGATGATTGAGGAAAGACTTAAAACATATGCTCACCTC
TTTGATGATAAGGTGATGAAACAGCTTAAACGTCGCCGTTATACTGGTTGGGGACGTTTGTCTCGAAAAT
TGATTAATGGTATTAGGGATAAGCAATCTGGCAAAACAATATTAGATTTTTTGAAATCAGATGGTTTTGC
CAATCGCAATTTTATGCAGCTGATCCATGATGATAGTTTGACATTTAAAGAAGACATTCAAAAAGCACAA
GTGTCTGGACAAGGCGATAGTTTACATGAACATATTGCAAATTTAGCTGGTAGCCCTGCTATTAAAAAAG
GTATTTTACAGACTGTAAAAGTTGTTGATGAATTGGTCAAAGTAATGGGGCGGCATAAGCCAGAAAATAT
CGTTATTGAAATGGCACGTGAAAATCAGACAACTCAAAAGGGCCAGAAAAATTCGCGAGAGCGTATGAAA
CGAATCGAAGAAGGTATCAAAGAATTAGGAAGTCAGATTCTTAAAGAGCATCCTGTTGAAAATACTCAAT
TGCAAAATGAAAAGCTCTATCTCTATTATCTCCAAAATGGAAGAGACATGTATGTGGACCAAGAATTAGA
TATTAATCGTTTAAGTGATTATGATGTCGATCACATTGTTCCACAAAGTTTCCTTAAAGACGATTCAATA
GACAATAAGGTCTTAACGCGTTCTGATAAAAATCGTGGTAAATCGGATAACGTTCCAAGTGAAGAAGTAG
TCAAAAAGATGAAAAACTATTGGAGACAACTTCTAAACGCCAAGTTAATCACTCAACGTAAGTTTGATAA
TTTAACGAAAGCTGAACGTGGAGGTTTGAGTGAACTTGATAAAGCTGGTTTTATCAAACGCCAATTGGTT
GAAACTCGCCAAATCACTAAGCATGTGGCACAAATTTTGGATAGTCGCATGAATACTAAATACGATGAAA
ATGATAAACTTATTCGAGAGGTTAAAGTGATTACCTTAAAATCTAAATTAGTTTCTGACTTCCGAAAAGA
TTTCCAATTCTATAAAGTACGTGAGATTAACAATTACCATCATGCCCATGATGCGTATCTAAATGCCGTC
GTTGGAACTGCTTTGATTAAGAAATATCCAAAACTTGAATCGGAGTTTGTCTATGGTGATTATAAAGTTT
ATGATGTTCGTAAAATGATTGCTAAGTCTGAGCAAGAAATAGGCAAAGCAACCGCAAAATATTTCTTTTA
CTCTAATATCATGAACTTCTTCAAAACAGAAATTACACTTGCAAATGGAGAGATTCGCAAACGCCCTCTA
ATCGAAACTAATGGGGAAACTGGAGAAATTGTCTGGGATAAAGGGCGAGATTTTGCCACAGTGCGCAAAG
TATTGTCCATGCCCCAAGTCAATATTGTCAAGAAAACAGAAGTACAGACAGGCGGATTCTCCAAGGAGTC
AATTTTACCAAAAAGAAATTCGGACAAGCTTATTGCTCGTAAAAAAGACTGGGATCCAAAAAAATATGGT
GGTTTTGATAGTCCAACGGTAGCTTATTCAGTCCTAGTGGTTGCTAAGGTGGAAAAAGGGAAATCGAAGA
AGTTAAAATCCGTTAAAGAGTTACTAGGGATCACAATTATGGAAAGAAGTTCCTTTGAAAAAAATCCGAT
TGACTTTTTAGAAGCTAAAGGATATAAGGAAGTTAAAAAAGACTTAATCATTAAACTACCTAAATATAGT
CTTTTTGAGTTAGAAAACGGTCGTAAACGGATGCTGGCTAGTGCCGGAGAATTACAAAAAGGAAATGAGC
TGGCTCTGCCAAGCAAATATGTGAATTTTTTATATTTAGCTAGTCATTATGAAAAGTTGAAGGGTAGTCC
AGAAGATAACGAACAAAAACAATTGTTTGTGGAGCAGCATAAGCATTATTTAGATGAGATTATTGAGCAA
ATCAGTGAATTTTCTAAGCGTGTTATTTTAGCAGATGCCAATTTAGATAAAGTTCTTAGTGCATATAACA
AACATAGAGACAAACCAATACGTGAACAAGCAGAAAATATTATTCATTTATTTACGTTGACGAATCTTGG
AGCTCCCGCTGCTTTTAAATATTTTGATACAACAATTGATCGTAAACGATATACGTCTACAAAAGAAGTT
TTAGATGCCACTCTTATCCATCAATCCATCACTGGTCTTTATGAAACACGCATTGATTTGAGTCAGCTAG
GAGGTGACGGTGGAGGGCCAAAAAAGAAAAGAAAAGTTGAAGATGCTTCTGCTCATCATCACCATCACCA
TCACCATTAAATCCGCTCTAACCGAAAAGGAAGGAGTTAGACAACCTGAAGTCTAGGTCCCTATTTATTT
TTTTATAGTTATGTTAGTATTAAGAACGTTATTTATATTTCAAATTTTTCTTTTTTTTCTGTACAGACGC
GTGTACGCATGTAACATTATACTGAAAACCTTGCTTGAGAAGGTTTTGGGACGCTCGAAGTGAGCAAAAG
GCCAGCAAAAGGCCAGGAACCGTAAAAAGGCCGCGTTGCTGGCGTTTTTCCATAGGCTCCGCCCCCCTGA
CGAGCATCACAAAAATCGACGCTCAAGTCAGAGGTGGCGAAACCCGACAGGACTATAAAGATACCAGGCG
TTTCCCCCTGGAAGCTCCCTCGTGCGCTCTCCTGTTCCGACCCTGCCGCTTACCGGATACCTGTCCGCCT
TTCTCCCTTCGGGAAGCGTGGCGCTTTCTCATAGCTCACGCTGTAGGTATCTCAGTTCGGTGTAGGTCGT
TCGCTCCAAGCTGGGCTGTGTGCACGAACCCCCCGTTCAGCCCGACCGCTGCGCCTTATCCGGTAACTAT
CGTCTTGAGTCCAACCCGGTAAGACACGACTTATCGCCACTGGCAGCAGCCACTGGTAACAGGATTAGCA
GAGCGAGGTATGTAGGCGGTGCTACAGAGTTCTTGAAGTGGTGGCCTAACTACGGCTACACTAGAAGAAC
AGTATTTGGTATCTGCGCTCTGCTGAAGCCAGTTACCTTCGGAAAAAGAGTTGGTAGCTCTTGATCCGGC
AAACAAACCACCGCTGGTAGCGGTGGTTTTTTTGTTTGCAAGCAGCAGATTACGCGCAGAAAAAAAGGAT
CTCAAGAAGATCCTTTGATCTTTTCTAC
